>Addgene plasmid #238920 | pAAV_CMV-RFP-p2A-DAAO-NES | addgene full sequence | sequence record 481770 | Addgene NGS Result
CCTGCAGGCAGCTGCGCGCTCGCTCGCTCACTGAGGCCGCCCGGGCGTCGGGCGACCTTTGGTCGCCCGG
CCTCAGTGAGCGAGCGAGCGCGCAGAGAGGGAGTGGCCAACTCCATCACTAGGGGTTCCTGCGGCCGCAC
GCGTCGTTACATAACTTACGGTAAATGGCCCGCCTGGCTGACCGCCCAACGACCCCCGCCCATTGACGTC
AATAATGACGTATGTTCCCATAGTAACGCCAATAGGGACTTTCCATTGACGTCAATGGGTGGAGTATTTA
CGGTAAACTGCCCACTTGGCAGTACATCAAGTGTATCATATGCCAAGTACGCCCCCTATTGACGTCAATG
ACGGTAAATGGCCCGCCTGGCATTATGCCCAGTACATGACCTTATGGGACTTTCCTACTTGGCAGTACAT
CTACGTATTAGTCATCGCTATTACCATGGTGATGCGGTTTTGGCAGTACATCAATGGGCGTGGATAGCGG
TTTGACTCACGGGGATTTCCAAGTCTCCACCCCATTGACGTCAATGGGAGTTTGTTTTGGCACCAAAATC
AACGGGACTTTCCAAAATGTCGTAACAACTCCGCCCCATTGACGCAAATGGGCGGTAGGCGTGTACGGTG
GGAGGTCTATATAAGCAGAGCTGGTTTAGTGAACCGTCAGATCCGCTAGCCACCATGGTGTCTAAGGGCG
AAGAGCTGATTAAGGAGAACATGCACATGAAGCTGTACATGGAGGGCACCGTGAACAACCACCACTTCAA
GTGCACATCCGAGGGCGAAGGCAAGCCCTACGAGGGCACCCAGACCATGAGAATCAAGGTGGTCGAGGGC
GGCCCTCTCCCCTTCGCCTTCGACATCCTGGCTACCAGCTTCATGTACGGCAGCAGAACCTTCATCAACC
ACACCCAGGGCATCCCCGACTTCTTTAAGCAGTCCTTCCCTGAGGGCTTCACATGGGAGAGAGTCACCAC
ATACGAAGACGGGGGCGTGCTGACCGCTACCCAGGACACCAGCCTCCAGGACGGCTGCCTCATCTACAAC
GTCAAGATCAGAGGGGTGAACTTCCCATCCAACGGCCCTGTGATGCAGAAGAAAACACTCGGCTGGGAGG
CCAACACCGAGATGCTGTACCCCGCTGACGGCGGCCTGGAAGGCAGAAGCGACATGGCCCTGAAGCTCGT
GGGCGGGGGCCACCTGATCTGCAACTTCAAGACCACATACAGATCCAAGAAACCCGCTAAGAACCTCAAG
ATGCCCGGCGTCTACTATGTGGACCACAGACTGGAAAGAATCAAGGAGGCCGACAAAGAGACCTACGTCG
AGCAGCACGAGGTGGCTGTGGCCAGATACTGCGACCTCCCTAGCAAACTGGGGCACAAACTTAATGGATC
CGGAGCCACGAACTTCTCTCTGTTAAAGCAAGCAGGAGACGTGGAAGAAAACCCCGGTCCT
[1092 nt withheld, positions 1462-2553]
AGCCTGCCCCCCCTGGAGCGGCTGACCCTGTAAGCTTATCGATAATCAACCTCTGGATTACAAAATTTGT
GAAAGATTGACTGGTATTCTTAACTATGTTGCTCCTTTTACGCTATGTGGATACGCTGCTTTAATGCCTT
TGTATCATGCTATTGCTTCCCGTATGGCTTTCATTTTCTCCTCCTTGTATAAATCCTGGTTGCTGTCTCT
TTATGAGGAGTTGTGGCCCGTTGTCAGGCAACGTGGCGTGGTGTGCACTGTGTTTGCTGACGCAACCCCC
ACTGGTTGGGGCATTGCCACCACCTGTCAGCTCCTTTCCGGGACTTTCGCTTTCCCCCTCCCTATTGCCA
CGGCGGAACTCATCGCCGCCTGCCTTGCCCGCTGCTGGACAGGGGCTCGGCTGTTGGGCACTGACAATTC
CGTGGTGTTGTCGGGGAAATCATCGTCCTTTCCTTGGCTGCTCGCCTATGTTGCCACCTGGATTCTGCGC
GGGACGTCCTTCTGCTACGTCCCTTCGGCCCTCAATCCAGCGGACCTTCCTTCCCGCGGCCTGCTGCCGG
CTCTGCGGCCTCTTCCGCGTCTTCGCCTTCGCCCTCAGACGAGTCGGATCTCCCTTTGGGCCGCCTCCCC
GCATCGATACCGAGCGCTGCTCGAGAGATCTGTGATAGCGGCCATCAAGCTGGCCGCGACTCTAGATCAT
AATCAGCCATACCACATTTGTAGAGGTTTTACTTGCTTTAAAAAACCTCCCACACCTCCCCCTGAACCTG
AAACATAAAATGAATGCAATTGTTGTTGTTAACTTGTTTATTGCAGCTTATAATGGTTACAAATAAAGCA
ATAGCATCACAAATTTCACAAATAAAGCATTTTTTTCACTGCATTCTAGTTGTGGTTTGTCCAAACTCAT
CAATGTATCAGCTTATCGATACCGCATGCACGTGCGGACCGAGCGGCCGCAGGAACCCCTAGTGATGGAG
TTGGCCACTCCCTCTCTGCGCGCTCGCTCGCTCACTGAGGCCGGGCGACCAAAGGTCGCCCGACGCCCGG
GCTTTGCCCGGGCGGCCTCAGTGAGCGAGCGAGCGCGCAGCTGCCTGCAGGGGCGCCTGATGCGGTATTT
TCTCCTTACGCATCTGTGCGGTATTTCACACCGCATA
[95 nt withheld, positions 3711-3805]
T
[46 nt withheld, positions 3807-3852]
C
[141 nt withheld, positions 3854-3994]
CCTTTGACGTTGGAGTCCACGTTCTTT
[37 nt withheld, positions 4022-4058]
ACTCTATCTCGGGCTATTCTTTTGATTTATAAGGGATTTTGCCGATTTCGGTCTATTGGTTAAAAAATGA
GCTGATTTAACAAAAATTTAACGCGAATTTTAACAAAATATTAACGTTTACAATTTTATGGTGCACTCTC
AGTACAATCTGCTCTGATGCCGCATAGTTAAGCCAGCCCCGACACCCGCCAACACCCGCTGACGCGCCCT
GACGGGCTTGTCTGCTCCCGGCATCCGCTTACAGACAAGCTGTGACCGTCTCCGGGAGCTGCATGTGTCA
GAGGTTTTCACCGTCATCACCGAAACGCGCGAGACGAAAGGGCCTCGTGATACGCCTATTTTTATAGGTT
AATGTCATGATAATAATGGTTTCTTAGACGTCAGGTGGCACTTTTCGGGGAAATGTGCGCGGAACCCCTA
TTTGTTTATTTTTCTAAATACATTCAAATATGTATCCGCTCATGAGACAATAACCCTGATAAATGCTTCA
ATAATATTGAAAAAGGAAGAGTATGAGTATTCAACATTTCCGTGTCGCCCTTATTCCCTTTTTTGCGGCA
TTTTGCCTTCCTGTTTTTGCTCACCCAGAAACGCTGGTGAAAGTAAAAGATGCTGAAGATCAGTTGGGTG
CACGAGTGGGTTACATCGAACTGGATCTCAACAGCGGTAAGATCCTTGAGAGTTTTCGCCCCGAAGAACG
TTTTCCAATGATGAGCACTTTTAAAGTTCTGCTATGTGGCGCGGTATTATCCCGTATTGACGCCGGGCAA
GAGCAACTCGGTCGCCGCATACACTATTCTCAGAATGACTTGGTTGAGTACTCACCAGTCACAGAAAAGC
ATCTTACGGATGGCATGACAGTAAGAGAATTATGCAGTGCTGCCATAACCATGAGTGATAACACTGCGGC
CAACTTACTTCTGACAACGATCGGAGGACCGAAGGAGCTAACCGCTTTTTTGCACAACATGGGGGATCAT
GTAACTCGCCTTGATCGTTGGGAACCGGAGCTGAATGAAGCCATACCAAACGACGAGCGTGACACCACGA
TGCCTGTAGCAATGGCAACAACGTTGCGCAAACTATTAACTGGCGAACTACTTACTCTAGCTTCCCGGCA
ACAATTAATAGACTGGATGGAGGCGGATAAAGTTGCAGGACCACTTCTGCGCTCGGCCCTTCCGGCTGGC
TGGTTTATTGCTGATAAATCTGGAGCCGGTGAGCGTGGGTCTCGCGGTATCATTGCAGCACTGGGGCCAG
ATGGTAAGCCCTCCCGTATCGTAGTTATCTACACGACGGGGAGTCAGGCAACTATGGATGAACGAAATAG
ACAGATCGCTGAGATAGGTGCCTCACTGATTAAGCATTGGTAACTGTCAGACCAAGTTTACTCATATATA
CTTTAGATTGATTTAAAACTTCATTTTTAATTTAAAAGGATCTAGGTGAAGATCCTTTTTGATAATCTCA
TGACCAAAATCCCTTAACGTGAGTTTTCGTTCCACTGAGCGTCAGACCCCGTAGAAAAGATCAAAGGATC
TTCTTGAGATCCTTTTTTTCTGCGCGTAATCTGCTGCTTGCAAACAAAAAAACCACCGCTACCAGCGGTG
GTTTGTTTGCCGGATCAAGAGCTACCAACTCTTTTTCCGAAGGTAACTGGCTTCAGCAGAGCGCAGATAC
CAAATACTGTTCTTCTAGTGTAGCCGTAGTTAGGCCACCACTTCAAGAACTCTGTAGCACCGCCTACATA
CCTCGCTCTGCTAATCCTGTTACCAGTGGCTGCTGCCAGTGGCGATAAGTCGTGTCTTACCGGGTTGGAC
TCAAGACGATAGTTACCGGATAAGGCGCAGCGGTCGGGCTGAACGGGGGGTTCGTGCACACAGCCCAGCT
TGGAGCGAACGACCTACACCGAACTGAGATACCTACAGCGTGAGCTATGAGAAAGCGCCACGCTTCCCGA
AGGGAGAAAGGCGGACAGGTATCCGGTAAGCGGCAGGGTCGGAACAGGAGAGCGCACGAGGGAGCTTCCA
GGGGGAAACGCCTGGTATCTTTATAGTCCTGTCGGGTTTCGCCACCTCTGACTTGAGCGTCGATTTTTGT
GATGCTCGTCAGGGGGGCGGAGCCTATGGAAAAACGCCAGCAACGCGGCCTTTTTACGGTTCCTGGCCTT
TTGCTGGCCTTTTGCTCACATGT
Features (pLannotate 1.2.2; 18 found; start..end, strand, type, name):
     12..39      +  repeat_region  AAV2 ITR (fragment): inverted terminal repeat of adeno-associated virus serotype 2 inverted
     68..95      +  repeat_region  AAV2 ITR (fragment): inverted terminal repeat of adeno-associated virus serotype 2 inverted
    145..448     +  enhancer       CMV enhancer: human cytomegalovirus immediate early enhancer
    449..652     +  promoter       CMV promoter: human cytomegalovirus (CMV) immediate early promoter
    685..1395    +  CDS            TagRFP: monomeric derivative of red fluorescent protein from Entacmaea quadricolor (Merzlyak et al., 2007) mammalian codon-optimized
   1405..1461    +  CDS            P2A: 2A peptide from porcine teschovirus-1 polyprotein Eukaryotic ribosomes fail to insert a peptide bond between the Gly and Pro residues, yielding separate polypeptides.
   1462..2556    +  CDS            DAO1 (sequence partly withheld): OXDA_RHOTO - Experimental evidence at protein level: Swiss-Prot protein existence level 1. This enzyme can effectively convert cephalosporin C into 7- beta-(5-carboxy-5-oxopentanamido)-cephalosporinic acid. From Rhodosporidium toruloides (Yeast) (Rhodotorula gracilis).
   2597..3185    +  misc_feature   WPRE: woodchuck hepatitis virus posttranscriptional regulatory element
   3248..3331    +  CDS            large T antigen (fragment): large T antigen from SV40 (simian virus 40)
   3354..3435    +  polyA_signal   SV40 poly(A) signal: SV40 polyadenylation signal
   3514..3654    +  repeat_region  AAV2 ITR: inverted terminal repeat of adeno-associated virus serotype 2 inverted
   3659..3710    -  misc_feature   bom (fragment): basis of mobility region from pBR322
   3729..4184    +  rep_origin     f1 ori (sequence partly withheld): f1 bacteriophage origin of replication; arrow indicates direction of (+) strand synthesis
   4185..4234    -  misc_feature   bom (fragment): basis of mobility region from pBR322
   4336..4371    -  CDS            rop (fragment): Rop protein, which maintains plasmids at low copy number; rop
   4466..4570    +  promoter       AmpR promoter: bla
   4571..5431    +  CDS            AmpR: β-lactamase; bla; confers resistance to ampicillin, carbenicillin, and related antibiotics
   5602..6190    +  rep_origin     ori: high-copy-number ColE1/pMB1/pBR322/pUC origin of replication
