[The description below was written by a language model from this plasmid's Addgene catalogue record and pLannotate feature annotations shown in this document.]
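Description:
pAAV_CMV-RFP-p2A-DAAO-NES is an adeno-associated virus transfer plasmid for mammalian expression, built on the pAAV-mDlx-GFP-Fishell-1 backbone, in which the annotated promoter region is now the CMV enhancer and promoter. It is about 6.25 kb and is maintained in bacteria through a high-copy ColE1/pUC-type origin with ampicillin selection (β-lactamase under its own promoter). An f1 phage origin is also present, along with short remnants of pBR322 bom and rop sequences. The expression cassette is flanked by AAV2 inverted terminal repeats, which allow it to be packaged into recombinant AAV particles. The right-hand ITR is annotated in full, whereas the left one is detected only as two short fragments in the sequencing result. This may reflect the difficulty of sequencing and annotating these repeats rather than a true deletion.

The human cytomegalovirus immediate-early enhancer and promoter drive a single synthetic open reading frame of roughly 1.9 kb. It encodes TagRFP, a monomeric red fluorescent protein, followed by a P2A ribosome-skipping peptide and D-amino acid oxidase from the yeast Rhodotorula gracilis (Rhodosporidium toruloides). The oxidase carries a nuclear export signal according to the catalogue entry, though the NES is not separately annotated in the feature table. The 2A element yields separate polypeptides, so red fluorescence marks expressing cells without being fused to the enzyme. A WPRE and an SV40 polyadenylation signal follow the coding region to enhance transcript stability and processing. DAAO generates hydrogen peroxide when supplied with D-amino acid substrates, and the associated publication concerns chemogenetic emulation of intraneuronal oxidative stress and its effects on synaptic plasticity. This is consistent with use as a tool for controlled, extranuclear peroxide production.
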