Addgene plasmid #238920: pAAV_CMV-RFP-p2A-DAAO-NES
Purpose: Expression of DAAO with a nuclear export signal and RFP as a reporter in mammalian cells
Depositing lab: Vsevolod Belousov. Depositing organization: Shemyakin-Ovchinnikov Institute of Bioorganic Chemistry. Publication: Chemogenetic emulation of intraneuronal oxidative stress affects synaptic plasticity. Kalinichenko AL, Jappy D, Solius GM, Maltsev DI, Bogdanova YA, Mukhametshina LF, Sokolov RA, Moshchenko AA, Shaydurov VA, Rozov AV, Podgorny OV, Belousov VV. Redox Biol. 2023 Apr;60:102604. doi: 10.1016/j.redox.2023.102604. Epub 2023 Jan 10. PubMed 36640726.
Backbone
  Vector backbone: pAAV-mDlx-GFP-Fishell-1
  Backbone manufacturer: Gordon Fishell (Addgene #83900)
  Vector type: Mammalian Expression, AAV
Growth in bacteria
  Bacterial resistance: Ampicillin, 100 μg/mL
  Growth temperature: 37°C
  Growth strain: NEB Stable
  Copy number: High Copy
Gene/Insert
  Gene/Insert name: RFP-p2A-DAAO-NES
  Species: Synthetic
  Insert size (bp): 1944
  Promoter: CMV
  Cloning method: Restriction Enzyme; 5′ cloning site Unknown (unknown if destroyed)
Terms and licenses: Academic/Nonprofit Terms; Industry Terms: Not Available to Industry
How to cite: pAAV_CMV-RFP-p2A-DAAO-NES was a gift from Vsevolod Belousov (Addgene plasmid # 238920 ; http://n2t.net/addgene:238920 ; RRID:Addgene_238920)
